Addgene plasmid #79499: pENTR221-WNT1
Purpose: MultiSite Gateway entry clones, second fragment (attL5, attL2) Human WNT1 CDS
Depositing lab: Peter Jon Nelson. Depositing organization: Klinikum der Ludwig Maximilians-Universitaet Muenchen. Publication: A vector platform for the rapid and efficient engineering of stable complex transgenes. Jackel C, Nogueira MS, Ehni N, Kraus C, Ranke J, Dohmann M, Noessner E, Nelson PJ. Sci Rep. 2016 Oct 3;6:34365. doi: 10.1038/srep34365. PubMed 27694838.
Backbone
  Vector backbone: pDONR221-P5P2
  Backbone manufacturer: Thermo Scientific
  Backbone size w/o insert (bp): 4774
  Total vector size (bp): 3678
  Modifications to backbone: Gateway cloned WNT1 Insert
  Vector type: Multisite Gateway Entry Clone
Growth in bacteria
  Bacterial resistance: Kanamycin, 50 μg/mL
  Growth temperature: 37°C
  Growth strain: DH5alpha
  Copy number: High Copy
Gene/Insert
  Gene/Insert name: WNT1
  Species: H. sapiens (human)
  Insert size (bp): 1112
  Entrez Gene: WNT1 (a.k.a. BMND16, INT1, OI15)
  Promoter: no Promoter
  Cloning method: Gateway Cloning
  Sequencing primers: 5′ M13-FP; 3′ M13-RP
Terms and licenses: Academic/Nonprofit Terms; Industry Terms: Not Available to Industry
Depositor comments: Multisite Gateway Entry Clone for human WNT1 CDS. Second Fragment for 2 Fragment MultiSite Gateway LR reaction.
How to cite: pENTR221-WNT1 was a gift from Peter Jon Nelson (Addgene plasmid # 79499 ; http://n2t.net/addgene:79499 ; RRID:Addgene_79499)
