[The description below was written by a language model from this plasmid's Addgene catalogue record and pLannotate feature annotations shown in this document.]
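Description:
pENTR221-WNT1 is a MultiSite Gateway entry clone of about 3.7 kb, made by recombining the human WNT1 coding sequence into the donor vector pDONR221-P5P2. The finished clone is smaller than the empty donor backbone, which is consistent with the BP reaction replacing the donor's selection cassette with the roughly 1.1 kb insert. It is a bacterial propagation plasmid only. It replicates from a high-copy ColE1/pUC-type origin and is selected with kanamycin through an aminoglycoside phosphotransferase (KanR) gene.

The WNT1 open reading frame sits between an attL5 site upstream and an attL2 site downstream. These flanking sites define it as the second fragment in a two-fragment MultiSite Gateway LR reaction, where it is joined behind a first-fragment entry clone (the record does not specify what that fragment carries) and transferred into a destination vector. The record states that the insert has no promoter of its own, so expression depends entirely on elements supplied by the partner entry clone and the destination vector. rrnB T1 and T2 terminators lie upstream of the cassette and insulate it from read-through transcription in E. coli. A T7 promoter lies just outside attL2 and points back toward the insert. The short lacI and lacZα fragments annotated nearby are backbone remnants. M13 forward and reverse primer sites are listed for sequencing across the insert.

WNT1 encodes a secreted ligand for frizzled receptors that activates canonical, β-catenin-dependent Wnt signalling. The clone belongs to a modular vector platform for rapid assembly of complex stable transgenes, where it serves as a ready-made WNT1 coding module.
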