Features (pLannotate 1.2.2; 10 found; start..end, strand, type, name):
    121..213     +  CDS            lacI (fragment): lac repressor; lacI; The lac repressor binds to the lac operator to inhibit transcription in E. coli. This inhibition can be relieved by adding lactose or isopropyl-β-D-thiogalactopyranoside (IPTG).
    268..295     -  terminator     rrnB T2 terminator: transcription terminator T2 from the E. coli rrnB gene
    427..470     +  terminator     rrnB T1 terminator: Escherichia coli rrnB; transcription terminator T1 from the E. coli rrnB gene
    517..553     -  CDS            lacZα (fragment): LacZα fragment of β-galactosidase; lacZ fragment
    570..665     +  protein_bind   attL5: mutant version of attL; recombination site for the Gateway® LR reaction LR Clonase™
    676..1785    +  CDS            WNT1: WNT1_HUMAN - Also known as INT1. Experimental evidence at protein level: Swiss-Prot protein existence level 1. Ligand for members of the frizzled family of seven transmembrane receptors (Probable). Acts in the canonical Wnt signaling pathway by promoting beta-catenin-dependent transcriptional activation (PubMed:23499309, PubMed:26902720, PubMed:28528193, PubMed:23656646). In some developmental processes, is also a ligand for the coreceptor RYK, thus triggering Wnt signaling (By similarity). Plays an essential role in the development of the embryonic brain and central nervous system (CNS) (By s
   1790..1889    -  protein_bind   attL2: mutant version of attL; recombination site for the Gateway® LR reaction LR Clonase™
   1920..1938    -  promoter       T7 promoter: promoter for bacteriophage T7 RNA polymerase
   2072..2881    +  CDS            KanR: aminoglycoside phosphotransferase; aph(3')-Ia; confers resistance to kanamycin in bacteria or G418 (Geneticin®) in eukaryotes
   3028..3616    +  rep_origin     ori: high-copy-number ColE1/pMB1/pBR322/pUC origin of replication
>Addgene plasmid #79499 | pENTR221-WNT1 | addgene full sequence | sequence record 178075 | Addgene NGS Result
CTTTCCTGCGTTATCCCCTGATTCTGTGGATAACCGTATTACCGCCTTTGAGTGAGCTGATACCGCTCGC
CGCAGCCGAACGACCGAGCGCAGCGAGTCAGTGAGCGAGGAAGCGGAAGAGCGCCCAATACGCAAACCGC
CTCTCCCCGCGCGTTGGCCGATTCATTAATGCAGCTGGCACGACAGGTTTCCCGACTGGAAAGCGGGCAG
TGAGCGCAACGCAATTAATACGCGTACCGCTAGCCAGGAAGAGTTTGTAGAAACGCAAAAAGGCCATCCG
TCAGGATGGCCTTCTGCTTAGTTTGATGCCTGGCAGTTTATGGCGGGCGTCCTGCCCGCCACCCTCCGGG
CCGTTGCTTCACAACGTTCAAATCCGCTCCCGGCGGATTTGTCCTACTCAGGAGAGCGTTCACCGACAAA
CAACAGATAAAACGAAAGGCCCAGTCTTCCGACTGAGCCTTTCGTTTTATTTGATGCCTGGCAGTTCCCT
ACTCTCGCGTTAACGCTAGCATGGATGTTTTCCCAGTCACGACGTTGTAAAACGACGGCCAGTCTTAAGC
TCGGGCCCCAAATAATGATTTTATTTTGACTGATAGTGACCTGTTCGTTGCAACAAATTGATGAGCAATG
CTTTTTTATAATGCCAACTTTGTATACAAAAGTTGTACCTTCACCATGGGGCTCTGGGCGCTGTTGCCTG
GCTGGGTTTCTGCTACGCTGCTGCTGGCGCTGGCCGCTCTGCCCGCAGCCCTGGCTGCCAACAGCAGTGG
CCGATGGTGGGGTATTGTGAACGTAGCCTCCTCCACGAACCTGCTTACAGACTCCAAGAGTCTGCAACTG
GTACTCGAGCCCAGTCTGCAGCTGTTGAGCCGCAAACAGCGGCGTCTGATACGCCAAAATCCGGGGATCC
TGCACAGCGTGAGTGGGGGGCTGCAGAGTGCCGTGCGCGAGTGCAAGTGGCAGTTCCGGAATCGCCGCTG
GAACTGTCCCACTGCTCCAGGGCCCCACCTCTTCGGCAAGATCGTCAACCGAGGCTGTCGAGAAACGGCG
TTTATCTTCGCTATCACCTCCGCCGGGGTCACCCATTCGGTGGCGCGCTCCTGCTCAGAAGGTTCCATCG
AATCCTGCACGTGTGACTACCGGCGGCGCGGCCCCGGGGGCCCCGACTGGCACTGGGGGGGCTGCAGCGA
CAACATTGACTTCGGCCGCCTCTTCGGCCGGGAGTTCGTGGACTCCGGGGAGAAGGGGCGGGACCTGCGC
TTCCTCATGAACCTTCACAACAACGAGGCAGGCCGTACGACCGTATTCTCCGAGATGCGCCAGGAGTGCA
AGTGCCACGGGATGTCCGGCTCATGCACGGTGCGCACGTGCTGGATGCGGCTGCCCACGCTGCGCGCCGT
GGGCGATGTGCTGCGCGACCGCTTCGACGGCGCCTCGCGCGTCCTGTACGGCAACCGCGGCAGCAACCGC
GCTTCGCGGGCGGAGCTGCTGCGCCTGGAGCCGGAAGACCCGGCCCACAAACCGCCCTCCCCCCACGACC
TCGTCTACTTCGAGAAATCGCCCAACTTCTGCACGTACAGCGGACGCCTGGGCACAGCAGGCACGGCAGG
GCGCGCCTGTAACAGCTCGTCGCCCGCGCTGGACGGCTGCGAGCTGCTCTGCTGCGGCAGGGGCCACCGC
ACGCGCACGCAGCGCGTCACCGAGCGCTGCAACTGCACCTTCCACTGGTGCTGCCACGTCAGCTGCCGCA
ACTGCACGCACACGCGCGTACTGCACGAGTGTCTGTGAAACCCAGCTTTCTTGTACAAAGTTGGCATTAT
AAGAAAGCATTGCTTATCAATTTGTTGCAACGAACAGGTCACTATCAGTCAAAATAAAATCATTATTTGC
CATCCAGCTGCAGGGCGGCCGCGATATCCCCTATAGTGAGTCGTATTACATGGTCATAGCTGTTTCCTGG
CAGCTCTGGCCCGTGTCTCAAAATCTCTGATGTTACATTGCACAAGATAAAAATATATCATCATGAACAA
TAAAACTGTCTGCTTACATAAACAGTAATACAAGGGGTGTTATGAGCCATATTCAACGGGAAACGTCGAG
GCCGCGATTAAATTCCAACATGGATGCTGATTTATATGGGTATAAATGGGCTCGCGATAATGTCGGGCAA
TCAGGTGCGACAATCTATCGCTTGTATGGGAAGCCCGATGCGCCAGAGTTGTTTCTGAAACATGGCAAAG
GTAGCGTTGCCAATGATGTTACAGATGAGATGGTCAGACTAAACTGGCTGACGGAATTTATGCCTCTTCC
GACCATCAAGCATTTTATCCGTACTCCTGATGATGCATGGTTACTCACCACTGCGATCCCCGGAAAAACA
GCATTCCAGGTATTAGAAGAATATCCTGATTCAGGTGAAAATATTGTTGATGCGCTGGCAGTGTTCCTGC
GCCGGTTGCATTCGATTCCTGTTTGTAATTGTCCTTTTAACAGCGATCGCGTATTTCGTCTCGCTCAGGC
GCAATCACGAATGAATAACGGTTTGGTTGATGCGAGTGATTTTGATGACGAGCGTAATGGCTGGCCTGTT
GAACAAGTCTGGAAAGAAATGCATAAACTTTTGCCATTCTCACCGGATTCAGTCGTCACTCATGGTGATT
TCTCACTTGATAACCTTATTTTTGACGAGGGGAAATTAATAGGTTGTATTGATGTTGGACGAGTCGGAAT
CGCAGACCGATACCAGGATCTTGCCATCCTATGGAACTGCCTCGGTGAGTTTTCTCCTTCATTACAGAAA
CGGCTTTTTCAAAAATATGGTATTGATAATCCTGATATGAATAAATTGCAGTTTCATTTGATGCTCGATG
AGTTTTTCTAATCAGAATTGGTTAATTGGTTGTAACACTGGCAGAGCATTACGCTGACTTGACGGGACGG
CGCAAGCTCATGACCAAAATCCCTTAACGTGAGTTACGCGTCGTTCCACTGAGCGTCAGACCCCGTAGAA
AAGATCAAAGGATCTTCTTGAGATCCTTTTTTTCTGCGCGTAATCTGCTGCTTGCAAACAAAAAAACCAC
CGCTACCAGCGGTGGTTTGTTTGCCGGATCAAGAGCTACCAACTCTTTTTCCGAAGGTAACTGGCTTCAG
CAGAGCGCAGATACCAAATACTGTTCTTCTAGTGTAGCCGTAGTTAGGCCACCACTTCAAGAACTCTGTA
GCACCGCCTACATACCTCGCTCTGCTAATCCTGTTACCAGTGGCTGCTGCCAGTGGCGATAAGTCGTGTC
TTACCGGGTTGGACTCAAGACGATAGTTACCGGATAAGGCGCAGCGGTCGGGCTGAACGGGGGGTTCGTG
CACACAGCCCAGCTTGGAGCGAACGACCTACACCGAACTGAGATACCTACAGCGTGAGCTATGAGAAAGC
GCCACGCTTCCCGAAGGGAGAAAGGCGGACAGGTATCCGGTAAGCGGCAGGGTCGGAACAGGAGAGCGCA
CGAGGGAGCTTCCAGGGGGAAACGCCTGGTATCTTTATAGTCCTGTCGGGTTTCGCCACCTCTGACTTGA
GCGTCGATTTTTGTGATGCTCGTCAGGGGGGCGGAGCCTATGGAAAAACGCCAGCAACGCGGCCTTTTTA
CGGTTCCTGGCCTTTTGCTGGCCTTTTGCTCACATGTT
